>Addgene plasmid #19426 | BacPAK HF-Uch37C88A | addgene partial sequence | sequence record 25534 | polyhedrin-fwd
NTTNTGTTTCGTACAGTTTTGTATAAAAAAACCTATAAATACCATGGGTCATCATCATCACCATCACGGG
TCGACAAGCTTGGATCCCTGCAGGCCTATGCCAGACTACAAGGACGATGATGACAAGCTCGAGATGACGG
GCAACGCCGGGGAGTGGTGCCTCATGGAAAGCGACCCCGGGGTCTTCACCGAGCTCATTAAAGGATTCGG
TTGCCGAGGAGCCCAAGTAGAAGAAATATGGAGTTTAGAGCCTGAGAATTTTGAAAAATTAAAGCCAGTT
CATGGGTTAATTTTTCTTTTCAAGTGGCAGCCAGGAGAAGAACCAGCAGGCTCTGTGGTTCAGGACTCCC
GACTTGACACGATATTTTTTGCTAAGCAGGTAATTAATAATGCTGCAGCTACTCAAGCCATAGTGAGTGT
GTTACTGAACTGTACCCACCAGGATGTCCATTTAGGCGAGACATTATCAGAGTTTAAAGAATTTTCGCAA
AGTTTTGATGCAGCTATGAAAGGCTTGGCACTGAGCAATTCAGATGTGATTCGACAAGTACACAACAGTT
TCGCCAGACAGCAAATGTGGTAATCNNNNTNCCGAAGACTTCACNAAGAGGGGAAGAGNCTTTCCACTTT
GTCAGTTATGTCCCTGTTAATGGAANGTNGATGATTANANGGTAAAAAGACCCCCGTTTGTTTGGGCCTG
CAACAAAANATGGACCGGNCAAAGNCCCCAAAAAANNAANAAAGCCGTGAGNGAATCNTTATTATGCNTG
GCTNCGAAATGTTTGACGAGAACGATCAGNNCTNCAGAGACTGTCGNCAGNANNTTANNTTCGCAATCCA
NCANTTGAGATNATAAA
