[The description below was written by a language model from this plasmid's Addgene catalogue record.]
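Description:
BacPAK HF-Uch37C88A is a baculovirus transfer plasmid for insect-cell protein expression, built on the Clontech BacPAK8 backbone (about 5.4 kb without insert). It is propagated in E. coli under ampicillin selection; the record lists its copy number as unknown and gives no feature table, so the origin of replication and the promoter are not explicitly stated. BacPAK8-type transfer vectors generally place the cloned gene downstream of the strong, very late polyhedrin promoter, flanked by viral sequences that allow recombination with linearised baculoviral DNA in insect cells, producing a recombinant virus that then drives expression of the insert.

The payload is an approximately 1 kb human Uch37 (UCHL5) coding sequence inserted between XhoI and KpnI sites, both of which are retained. The protein is fused at its N terminus to His and Flag tags (the "HF" of the name), recorded as being carried on the backbone, which allow affinity purification and immunodetection. The insert carries a C88A substitution. Uch37 is a cysteine-protease deubiquitinating enzyme of the UCH family, and replacing a cysteine with alanine in such enzymes is a common way to abolish catalysis, although the record does not itself describe the functional effect of the mutation. The depositor notes that the protein sequence should be taken from the translation of the reference human UCHL5 transcript.

The associated publication concerns the recruitment of Uch37 to the proteasome and its activation by Adrm1. The construct therefore suits production of recombinant tagged mutant Uch37 in insect cells, for example as a comparison with the wild-type enzyme in biochemical binding and deubiquitination studies.
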