Addgene plasmid #19426: BacPAK HF-Uch37C88A
Depositing lab: Joan Conaway & Ronald Conaway. Depositing organization: Stowers Institute for Medical Research. Publication: Proteasome recruitment and activation of the Uch37 deubiquitinating enzyme by Adrm1. Yao T, Song L, Xu W, DeMartino GN, Florens L, Swanson SK, Washburn MP, Conaway RC, Conaway JW, Cohen RE. Nat Cell Biol. 2006 Sep . 8(9):994-1002. 10.1038/ncb1460 PubMed 16906146.
Backbone
  Vector backbone: BacPAK8
  Backbone manufacturer: Clontech
  Backbone size w/o insert (bp): 5400
  Vector type: Insect Expression
Growth in bacteria
  Bacterial resistance: Ampicillin, 100 μg/mL
  Growth temperature: 37°C
  Growth strain: DH5alpha
  Copy number: Unknown
Gene/Insert
  Gene/Insert name: Uch37 (alt name: Uchl5)
  Species: H. sapiens (human)
  Insert size (bp): 1000
  Mutation: C88A
  GenBank ID: Uchl5
  Entrez Gene: UCHL5 (a.k.a. CGI-70, INO80R, UCH-L5, UCH37)
  Tag / fusion protein: His (N terminal on backbone); Flag (N terminal on backbone)
  Cloning method: Restriction Enzyme; 5′ cloning site XhoI (not destroyed); 3′ cloning site KpnI (not destroyed)
  Sequencing primers: 5′ Bac1; 3′ Bac2
Terms and licenses: Academic/Nonprofit Terms; Industry Terms: Not Available to Industry
Depositor comments: Use translation from NM_015984, which corresponds to NP_057068, to determine protein sequence.
How to cite: BacPAK HF-Uch37C88A was a gift from Joan Conaway & Ronald Conaway (Addgene plasmid # 19426 ; http://n2t.net/addgene:19426 ; RRID:Addgene_19426)
